>Addgene plasmid #182163 | pENTR{FRT} | addgene full sequence | sequence record 357816 | Addgene NGS Result
GGCCAGTCTTAAGCTCGGGCCCCAAATAATGATTTTATTTTGACTGATAGTGACCTGTTCGTTGCAACAA
ATTGATGAGCAATGCTTTTTTATAATGCCAACTTTGTACAAAAAAGCAGGCTCCGCGGCCGCCCCCTTCA
CCGAAGTTCCTATACTTTCTAGAGAATAGGAACTTCAAGGGTGGGCGCGCCGACCCAGCTTTCTTGTACA
AAGTTGGCATTATAAGAAAGCATTGCTTATCAATTTGTTGCAACGAACAGGTCACTATCAGTCAAAATAA
AATCATTATTTGCCATCCAGCTGATATCCCCTATAGTGAGTCGTATTACATGGTCATAGCTGTTTCCTGG
CAGCTCTGGCCCGTGTCTCAAAATCTCTGATGTTACATTGCACAAGATAAAAATATATCATCATGAACAA
TAAAACTGTCTGCTTACATAAACAGTAATACAAGGGGTGTTATGAGCCATATTCAACGGGAAACGTCGAG
GCCGCGATTAAATTCCAACATGGATGCTGATTTATATGGGTATAAATGGGCTCGCGATAATGTCGGGCAA
TCAGGTGCGACAATCTATCGCTTGTATGGGAAGCCCGATGCGCCAGAGTTGTTTCTGAAACATGGCAAAG
GTAGCGTTGCCAATGATGTTACAGATGAGATGGTCAGACTAAACTGGCTGACGGAATTTATGCCTCTTCC
GACCATCAAGCATTTTATCCGTACTCCTGATGATGCATGGTTACTCACCACTGCGATCCCCGGAAAAACA
GCATTCCAGGTATTAGAAGAATATCCTGATTCAGGTGAAAATATTGTTGATGCGCTGGCAGTGTTCCTGC
GCCGGTTGCATTCGATTCCTGTTTGTAATTGTCCTTTTAACAGCGATCGCGTATTTCGTCTCGCTCAGGC
GCAATCACGAATGAATAACGGTTTGGTTGATGCGAGTGATTTTGATGACGAGCGTAATGGCTGGCCTGTT
GAACAAGTCTGGAAAGAAATGCATAAACTTTTGCCATTCTCACCGGATTCAGTCGTCACTCATGGTGATT
TCTCACTTGATAACCTTATTTTTGACGAGGGGAAATTAATAGGTTGTATTGATGTTGGACGAGTCGGAAT
CGCAGACCGATACCAGGATCTTGCCATCCTATGGAACTGCCTCGGTGAGTTTTCTCCTTCATTACAGAAA
CGGCTTTTTCAAAAATATGGTATTGATAATCCTGATATGAATAAATTGCAGTTTCATTTGATGCTCGATG
AGTTTTTCTAATCAGAATTGGTTAATTGGTTGTAACACTGGCAGAGCATTACGCTGACTTGACGGGACGG
CGCAAGCTCATGACCAAAATCCCTTAACGTGAGTTACGCGTCGTTCCACTGAGCGTCAGACCCCGTAGAA
AAGATCAAAGGATCTTCTTGAGATCCTTTTTTTCTGCGCGTAATCTGCTGCTTGCAAACAAAAAAACCAC
CGCTACCAGCGGTGGTTTGTTTGCCGGATCAAGAGCTACCAACTCTTTTTCCGAAGGTAACTGGCTTCAG
CAGAGCGCAGATACCAAATACTGTTCTTCTAGTGTAGCCGTAGTTAGGCCACCACTTCAAGAACTCTGTA
GCACCGCCTACATACCTCGCTCTGCTAATCCTGTTACCAGTGGCTGCTGCCAGTGGCGATAAGTCGTGTC
TTACCGGGTTGGACTCAAGACGATAGTTACCGGATAAGGCGCAGCGGTCGGGCTGAACGGGGGGTTCGTG
CACACAGCCCAGCTTGGAGCGAACGACCTACACCGAACTGAGATACCTACAGCGTGAGCTATGAGAAAGC
GCCACGCTTCCCGAAGGGAGAAAGGCGGACAGGTATCCGGTAAGCGGCAGGGTCGGAACAGGAGAGCGCA
CGAGGGAGCTTCCAGGGGGAAACGCCTGGTATCTTTATAGTCCTGTCGGGTTTCGCCACCTCTGACTTGA
GCGTCGATTTTTGTGATGCTCGTCAGGGGGGCGGAGCCTATGGAAAAACGCCAGCAACGCGGCCTTTTTA
CGGTTCCTGGCCTTTTGCTGGCCTTTTGCTCACATGTTCTTTCCTGCGTTATCCCCTGATTCTGTGGATA
ACCGTATTACCGCCTTTGAGTGAGCTGATACCGCTCGCCGCAGCCGAACGACCGAGCGCAGCGAGTCAGT
GAGCGAGGAAGCGGAAGAGCGCCCAATACGCAAACCGCCTCTCCCCGCGCGTTGGCCGATTCATTAATGC
AGCTGGCACGACAGGTTTCCCGACTGGAAAGCGGGCAGTGAGCGCAACGCAATTAATACGCGTACCGCTA
GCCAGGAAGAGTTTGTAGAAACGCAAAAAGGCCATCCGTCAGGATGGCCTTCTGCTTAGTTTGATGCCTG
GCAGTTTATGGCGGGCGTCCTGCCCGCCACCCTCCGGGCCGTTGCTTCACAACGTTCAAATCCGCTCCCG
GCGGATTTGTCCTACTCAGGAGAGCGTTCACCGACAAACAACAGATAAAACGAAAGGCCCAGTCTTCCGA
CTGAGCCTTTCGTTTTATTTGATGCCTGGCAGTTCCCTACTCTCGCGTTAACGCTAGCATGGATGTTTTC
CCAGTCACGACGTTGTAAAACGAC
Features (pLannotate 1.2.2; 10 found; start..end, strand, type, name):
     23..122     +  protein_bind   attL1: mutant version of attL; recombination site for the Gateway® LR reaction LR Clonase™
    143..176     -  protein_bind   FRT (minimal): supports FLP-mediated excision but not integration (Turan and Bode, 2011) FLP recombinase from the Saccharomyces cerevisiae 2μ plasmid
    193..292     -  protein_bind   attL2: mutant version of attL; recombination site for the Gateway® LR reaction LR Clonase™
    310..328     -  promoter       T7 promoter: promoter for bacteriophage T7 RNA polymerase
    462..1271    +  CDS            KanR: aminoglycoside phosphotransferase; aph(3')-Ia; confers resistance to kanamycin in bacteria or G418 (Geneticin®) in eukaryotes
   1418..2006    +  rep_origin     ori: high-copy-number ColE1/pMB1/pBR322/pUC origin of replication
   2189..2281    +  CDS            lacI (fragment): lac repressor; lacI; The lac repressor binds to the lac operator to inhibit transcription in E. coli. This inhibition can be relieved by adding lactose or isopropyl-β-D-thiogalactopyranoside (IPTG).
   2336..2363    -  terminator     rrnB T2 terminator: transcription terminator T2 from the E. coli rrnB gene
   2495..2538    +  terminator     rrnB T1 terminator: Escherichia coli rrnB; transcription terminator T1 from the E. coli rrnB gene
   2585..7       -  CDS            lacZα (fragment) (across the origin): LacZα fragment of β-galactosidase; lacZ fragment
