[The description below was written by a language model from this plasmid's Addgene catalogue record and pLannotate feature annotations shown in this document.]
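Description:
pENTR{FRT} is a small (about 2.6 kb) Gateway entry clone built on the pENTR backbone by TOPO cloning. It is propagated in E. coli from a high-copy ColE1/pUC-type origin and selected with kanamycin through an aph(3')-Ia (KanR) cassette. The rest of the backbone is typical of entry vectors. The rrnB T1 and T2 transcription terminators lie upstream of the cloning region and shield it from read-through transcription. A T7 promoter flanks the attL2 side, and the short lacI and lacZα fragments picked up by annotation appear to be non-functional backbone remnants.

The payload is a single minimal 34 bp FRT site, the target of FLP recombinase from the Saccharomyces cerevisiae 2μ plasmid. It sits between attL1 and attL2 and is annotated on the reverse strand relative to attL1. There is no promoter-driven gene, tag or reporter in the insert; the plasmid simply supplies a recombinase target in a form that can be transferred. An LR Clonase reaction moves the FRT into any attR-containing destination vector. According to the record, the intended destinations are constructs in which the Gateway cassette lies within an intron of a fluorescent protein gene, so the recombination site ends up embedded in intronic sequence rather than interrupting the coding region.

The associated work concerns transgenic tools for targeted chromosome rearrangements and the construction of balancer chromosomes in non-melanogaster Drosophila species. This suggests the FRT-bearing marker genes serve as substrates for FLP-mediated recombination between chromosomal sites. The record does not give details of the destination vectors or of how rearrangements are scored.
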