Addgene plasmid #182163: pENTR{FRT}
Purpose: pENTR plasmid carrying yeast recombination site for Gateway cloning into introns of genes encoding fluorescent proteins
Depositing lab: David Stern. Depositing organization: HHMI, Janelia Research Campus. Publication: Transgenic tools for targeted chromosome rearrangements allow construction of balancer chromosomes in non-melanogaster Drosophila species. Stern DL. G3 (Bethesda). 2022 Feb 10. pii: 6526388. doi: 10.1093/g3journal/jkac030. PubMed 35143616.
Backbone
  Vector backbone: pENTR
  Vector type: pENTR plasmid
Growth in bacteria
  Bacterial resistance: Kanamycin, 50 μg/mL
  Growth temperature: 37°C
  Growth strain: DH5alpha
  Copy number: High Copy
Gene/Insert
  Gene/Insert name: FRT
  Species: Other
  Cloning method: TOPO Cloning
Terms and licenses: Academic/Nonprofit Terms; Industry Terms: Not Available to Industry
Depositor comments: Please visit https://www.biorxiv.org/content/10.1101/2021.11.18.469106v1.full for bioRxiv preprint.
How to cite: pENTR{FRT} was a gift from David Stern (Addgene plasmid # 182163 ; http://n2t.net/addgene:182163 ; RRID:Addgene_182163)
